Addgene plasmid #74828: pGWB442
Purpose: (Empty Backbone) Gateway cloning compatible binary vector for N-terminal fusion with eYFP (CaMV35S promoter).
Depositing lab: Tsuyoshi Nakagawa. Depositing organization: Shimane University. Publication: Improved Gateway binary vectors: high-performance vectors for creation of fusion constructs in transgenic analysis of plants. Nakagawa T, Suzuki T, Murata S, Nakamura S, Hino T, Maeo K, Tabata R, Kawai T, Tanaka K, Niwa Y, Watanabe Y, Nakamura K, Kimura T, Ishiguro S. Biosci Biotechnol Biochem. 2007 Aug;71(8):2095-100. Epub 2007 Aug 7. 10.1271/bbb.70216 PubMed 17690442.
Backbone
  Vector backbone: pPZP221
  Backbone manufacturer: Hajdukiewicz P., Svab Z. and Maliga P.
  Backbone size (bp): 8500
  Modifications to backbone: gentamycin-resistant marker was removed and kanamycin-resistant marker (NOS promoter:NPTII:NOS terminator) was inserted.
  Vector type: Plant Expression
  Promoter: CaMV35S
  Selectable markers: Kanamycin
Growth in bacteria
  Bacterial resistance: Chloramphenicol and Spectinomycin, 25 & 50 μg/mL
  Growth temperature: 37°C
  Growth strain: ccdB Survival
  Copy number: High Copy
Gene/Insert
  Cloning method: Gateway Cloning
Terms and licenses: Academic/Nonprofit Terms; Industry Terms: Not Available to Industry
How to cite: pGWB442 was a gift from Tsuyoshi Nakagawa (Addgene plasmid # 74828 ; http://n2t.net/addgene:74828 ; RRID:Addgene_74828)
