[The description below was written by a language model from this plasmid's Addgene catalogue record and pLannotate feature annotations shown in this document.]
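Description:
pGWB442 is an empty Gateway destination binary vector for Agrobacterium-mediated plant transformation, built on the pPZP221 backbone and designed to place eYFP at the N-terminus of a protein of interest under the CaMV 35S promoter. The annotated sequence is 12,404 nt. Outside the T-DNA, the backbone carries a ColE1/pBR322-type origin with the bom mobilisation region for high-copy propagation in E. coli. It also carries the pVS1 oriV with the RepA and StaA genes, which give replication and stable maintenance in Agrobacterium. Bacterial selection relies on the aadA spectinomycin/streptomycin resistance gene. Only a short remnant of the gentamycin acetyltransferase gene is annotated in the backbone. According to the record, the gentamycin-resistant marker of pPZP221 was removed and replaced with a kanamycin marker.

Between the nopaline-type right and left T-DNA border repeats lie two units. The first is the expression cassette: the CaMV 35S promoter, then the EYFP coding sequence, then an attR1–attR2 Gateway cassette, and finally a NOS terminator. The Gateway cassette contains the chloramphenicol acetyltransferase gene and the ccdB toxin gene. It therefore adds chloramphenicol resistance and requires the unrecombined vector to be kept in a ccdB-tolerant strain. In an LR reaction with an entry clone, the cassette is exchanged for the gene of interest. ccdB then counterselects non-recombinant plasmids, and the product is a constitutively expressed EYFP–protein fusion. The second unit, in the opposite orientation near the left border, is NOS promoter:NPTII:NOS terminator, which allows kanamycin selection of transformed plants. The vector belongs to a series of improved Gateway binary vectors for making fusion constructs in transgenic plants, and it suits fluorescence-based analysis of tagged proteins, such as subcellular localisation.
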