Features (pLannotate 1.2.2; 32 found; start..end, strand, type, name):
     54..78      -  misc_feature   RB T-DNA repeat: right border repeat from nopaline C58 T-DNA
    144..298     -  CDS            lacZα (fragment): LacZα fragment of β-galactosidase; lacZ fragment
    301..321     -  misc_feature   MCS (fragment): pUC18/19 multiple cloning site
    812..1153    +  promoter       CaMV 35S promoter: strong constitutive promoter from cauliflower mosaic virus
   1178..1894    +  CDS            EYFP: EYFP is a basic (constitutively fluorescent) green/yellow fluorescent protein published in 1996, derived from Aequorea victoria. It is reported to be a very rapidly-maturing weak dimer with high acid sensitivity.
   1904..2028    +  protein_bind   attR1: mutant version of attR; recombination site for the Gateway® LR reaction LR Clonase™
   2065..2095    +  promoter       lac UV5 promoter: E. coli lac promoter with an "up" mutation
   2120..2148    +  promoter       cat promoter (fragment): promoter of the E. coli cat gene encoding chloramphenicol acetyltransferase
   2149..2808    +  CDS            CmR: chloramphenicol acetyltransferase; cat; confers resistance to chloramphenicol
   2987..3145    +  CDS            ccdA (fragment): CCDA_ECO57 - Also known as H, letA. Experimental evidence at protein level: Swiss-Prot protein existence level 1. Antitoxin component of a type II toxin-antitoxin (TA) system which inhibits the post-segregational killing (PSK) of plasmid-free cells, also referred to as a plasmid addiction system. Binds to and blocks the activity of CcdB; will also remove bound CcdB protein from the CcdB-GyrA complex by forming a CcdA-CcdB complex, a process termed rejuvenation. Functions as a transcriptional corepressor for the ccdAB operon, repression also requires CcdB (By similarity). From Escherichia coli
   3150..3452    +  CDS            ccdB: CCDB_ECOLI - Also known as G, letB, letD. Experimental evidence at protein level: Swiss-Prot protein existence level 1. Toxic component of a type II toxin-antitoxin (TA) system, functioning in plasmid maintainence. Responsible for the post- segregational killing (PSK) of plasmid-free cells, also referred to as a plasmid addiction system. Half-life of over 2 hours. Cell killing by CcdB is accompanied by filamentation, defects in chromosome and plasmid segregation, defects in cell division, formation of anucleate cells, decreased DNA synthesis and plasmid loss. Interferes with the activity of DN
   3496..3620    -  protein_bind   attR2: mutant version of attR; recombination site for the Gateway® LR reaction LR Clonase™
   3646..3898    +  terminator     NOS terminator: nopaline synthase terminator and poly(A) signal
   3954..3976    -  protein_bind   lac operator (fragment): The lac repressor binds to the lac operator to inhibit transcription in E. coli. This inhibition can be relieved by adding lactose or isopropyl-β-D-thiogalactopyranoside (IPTG). lac repressor encoded by lacI
   3980..4010    -  promoter       lac promoter: promoter for the E. coli lac operon
   4025..4046    -  protein_bind   CAP binding site: CAP binding activates transcription in the presence of cAMP. E. coli catabolite activator protein
   4080..4332    -  terminator     NOS terminator: nopaline synthase terminator and poly(A) signal
   4339..4545    -  CDS            ocd (fragment): OCD_AGRFC - Experimental evidence at protein level: Swiss-Prot protein existence level 1. Catalyzes the conversion of L-ornithine into L-proline with release of ammonia. Is involved in the utilization of nopaline, a catabolic pathway that proceeds through L-arginine and L-ornithine to L-proline. Nopaline is a predominant opine in plant cells transformed with Ti plasmid pTiC58. From Agrobacterium fabrum (strain C58 / ATCC 33970) (Agrobacterium tumefaciens (strain C58)).
   4552..4701    -  CDS            ble (fragment): BLE_KLEPN - Experimental evidence at protein level: Swiss-Prot protein existence level 1. Binding protein with a strong affinity to the bleomycin family of antibiotics. Binds to CL990; an antimitotic-antibiotic compound. From Klebsiella pneumoniae.
   4722..5516    -  CDS            NeoR/KanR: aminoglycoside phosphotransferase from Tn5; aph(3')-II (or nptII); confers resistance to neomycin, kanamycin, and G418 (Geneticin®)
   5537..5720    -  promoter       NOS promoter: nopaline synthase promoter NOS promoter
   5926..5950    -  misc_feature   LB T-DNA repeat: left border repeat from nopaline C58 T-DNA
   6209..6232    +  promoter       Pc promoter (fragment): intI1 (promoter lies within the coding sequence); class 1 integron promoter
   6408..6464    +  CDS            GmR (fragment): gentamycin acetyltransferase; aacC1; confers resistance to gentamycin
   6475..7262    +  CDS            SmR (fragment): aminoglycoside adenylyltransferase (Murphy, 1985); aadA; confers resistance to spectinomycin and streptomycin
   7508..8096    +  rep_origin     ori: high-copy-number ColE1/pMB1/pBR322/pUC origin of replication
   8282..8422    -  misc_feature   bom: basis of mobility region from pBR322
   8524..8563    -  CDS            rop (fragment): Rop protein, which maintains plasmids at low copy number; rop
   8766..8960    -  rep_origin     pVS1 oriV: origin of replication for the Pseudomonas plasmid pVS1 (Heeb et al., 2000)
   9026..10099   -  CDS            pVS1 RepA: replication protein from the Pseudomonas plasmid pVS1 (Heeb et al., 2000)
  10528..11157   -  CDS            pVS1 StaA: stability protein from the Pseudomonas plasmid pVS1 (Heeb et al., 2000)
  11717..12118   -  CDS            Y4CG_SINFN (fragment): Protein inferred from homology: Swiss-Prot protein existence level 3. From Sinorhizobium fredii (strain NBRC 101917 / NGR234).
>Addgene plasmid #74828 | pGWB442 | depositor full sequence | sequence record 141508 | pGWB442 sequence 12404 bps
TTTCACGCCCTTTTAAATATCCGATTATTCTAATAAACGCTCTTTTCTCTTAGGTTTACCCGCCAATATA
TCCTGTCAAACACTGATAGTTTAAACTGAAGGCGGGAAACGACAATCTGATCCAAGCTCAAGCTGCTCTA
GCATTCGCCATTCAGGCTGCGCAACTGTTGGGAAGGGCGATCGGTGCGGGCCTCTTCGCTATTACGCCAG
CTGGCGAAAGGGGGATGTGCTGCAAGGCGATTAAGTTGGGTAACGCCAGGGTTTTCCCAGTCACGACGTT
GTAAAACGACGGCCAGTGCCAAGCTTGCATGCCTGCAGGTCCCCAGATTAGCCTTTTCAATTTCAGAAAG
AATGCTAACCCACAGATGGTTAGAGAGGCTTACGCAGCAGGTCTCATCAAGACGATCTACCCGAGCAATA
ATCTCCAGGAAATCAAATACCTTCCCAAGAAGGTTAAAGATGCAGTCAAAAGATTCAGGACTAACTGCAT
CAAGAACACAGAGAAAGATATATTTCTCAAGATCAGAAGTACTATTCCAGTATGGACGATTCAAGGCTTG
CTTCACAAACCAAGGCAAGTAATAGAGATTGGAGTCTCTAAAAAGGTAGTTCCCACTGAATCAAAGGCCA
TGGAGTCAAAGATTCAAATAGAGGACCTAACAGAACTCGCCGTAAAGACTGGCGAACAGTTCATACAGAG
TCTCTTACGACTCAATGACAAGAAGAAAATCTTCGTCAACATGGTGGAGCACGACACACTTGTCTACTCC
AAAAATATCAAAGATACAGTCTCAGAAGACCAAAGGGCAATTGAGACTTTTCAACAAAGGGTAATATCCG
GAAACCTCCTCGGATTCCATTGCCCAGCTATCTGTCACTTTATTGTGAAGATAGTGGAAAAGGAAGGTGG
CTCCTACAAATGCCATCATTGCGATAAAGGAAAGGCCATCGTTGAAGATGCCTCTGCCGACAGTGGTCCC
AAAGATGGACCCCCACCCACGAGGAGCATCGTGGAAAAAGAAGACGTTCCAACCACGTCTTCAAAGCAAG
TGGATTGATGTGATATCTCCACTGACGTAAGGGATGACGCACAATCCCACTATCCTTCGCAAGACCCTTC
CTCTATATAAGGAAGTTCATTTCATTTGGAGAGAACACGGGGGACTCTAGAATGAGCATGGTGAGCAAGG
GCGAGGAGCTGTTCACCGGGGTGGTGCCCATCCTGGTCGAGCTGGACGGCGACGTAAACGGCCACAAGTT
CAGCGTGTCCGGCGAGGGCGAGGGCGATGCCACCTACGGCAAGCTGACCCTGAAGTTCATCTGCACCACC
GGCAAGCTGCCCGTGCCCTGGCCCACCCTCGTGACCACCTTCGGCTACGGCCTGCAGTGCTTCGCCCGCT
ACCCCGACCACATGAAGCAGCACGACTTCTTCAAGTCCGCCATGCCCGAAGGCTACGTCCAGGAGCGCAC
CATCTTCTTCAAGGACGACGGCAACTACAAGACCCGCGCCGAGGTGAAGTTCGAGGGCGACACCCTGGTG
AACCGCATCGAGCTGAAGGGCATCGACTTCAAGGAGGACGGCAACATCCTGGGGCACAAGCTGGAGTACA
ACTACAACAGCCACAACGTCTATATCATGGCCGACAAGCAGAAGAACGGCATCAAGGTGAACTTCAAGAT
CCGCCACAACATCGAGGACGGCAGCGTGCAGCTCGCCGACCACTACCAGCAGAACACCCCCATCGGCGAC
GGCCCCGTGCTGCTGCCCGACAACCACTACCTGAGCTACCAGTCCGCCCTGAGCAAAGACCCCAACGAGA
AGCGCGATCACATGGTCCTGCTGGAGTTCGTGACCGCCGCCGGGATCACTCTCGGCATGGACGAGCTGTA
CAAGGCTGTTATCACAAGTTTGTACAAAAAAGCTGAACGAGAAACGTAAAATGATATAAATATCAATATA
TTAAATTAGATTTTGCATAAAAAACAGACTACATAATACTGTAAAACACAACATATCCAGTCACTATGGC
GGCCCCTCGAGGGGCCGCATTAGGCACCCCAGGCTTTACACTTTATGCTTCCGGCTCGTATAATGTGTGG
ATTTTGAGTTAGGATCCGGCGAGATTTTCAGGAGCTAAGGAAGCTAAAATGGAGAAAAAAATCACTGGAT
ATACCACCGTTGATATATCCCAATGGCATCGTAAAGAACATTTTGAGGCATTTCAGTCAGTTGCTCAATG
TACCTATAACCAGACCGTTCAGCTGGATATTACGGCCTTTTTAAAGACCGTAAAGAAAAATAAGCACAAG
TTTTATCCGGCCTTTATTCACATTCTTGCCCGCCTGATGAATGCTCATCCGGAATTCCGTATGGCAATGA
AAGACGGTGAGCTGGTGATATGGGATAGTGTTCACCCTTGTTACACCGTTTTCCATGAGCAAACTGAAAC
GTTTTCATCGCTCTGGAGTGAATACCACGACGATTTCCGGCAGTTTCTACACATATATTCGCAAGATGTG
GCGTGTTACGGTGAAAACCTGGCCTATTTCCCTAAAGGGTTTATTGAGAATATGTTTTTCGTCTCAGCCA
ATCCCTGGGTGAGTTTCACCAGTTTTGATTTAAACGTGGCCAATATGGACAACTTCTTCGCCCCCGTTTT
CACCATGGGCAAATATTATACGCAAGGCGACAAGGTGCTGATGCCGCTGGCGATTCAGGTTCATCATGCC
GTCTGTGATGGCTTCCATGTCGGCAGAATGCTTAATGAATTACAACAGTACTGCGATGAGTGGCAGGGCG
GGGCGTAAACGCGTGGATCCGGCTTACTAAAAGCCAGATAACAGTATGCGTATTTGCGCGCTGATTTTTG
CGGTATAAGAATATATACTGATATGTATACCCGAAGTATGTCAAAAAGAGGTGTGCTATGAAGCAGCGTA
TTACAGTGACAGTTGACAGCGACAGCTATCAGTTGCTCAAGGCATATATGATGTCAATATCTCCGGTCTG
GTAAGCACAACCATGCAGAATGAAGCCCGTCGTCTGCGTGCCGAACGCTGGAAAGCGGAAAATCAGGAAG
GGATGGCTGAGGTCGCCCGGTTTATTGAAATGAACGGCTCTTTTGCTGACGAGAACAGGGACTGGTGAAA
TGCAGTTTAAGGTTTACACCTATAAAAGAGAGAGCCGTTATCGTCTGTTTGTGGATGTACAGAGTGATAT
TATTGACACGCCCGGGCGACGGATGGTGATCCCCCTGGCCAGTGCACGTCTGCTGTCAGATAAAGTCTCC
CGTGAACTTTACCCGGTGGTGCATATCGGGGATGAAAGCTGGCGCATGATGACCACCGATATGGCCAGTG
TGCCGGTCTCCGTTATCGGGGAAGAAGTGGCTGATCTCAGCCACCGCGAAAATGACATCAAAAACGCCAT
TAACCTGATGTTCTGGGGAATATAAATGTCAGGCTCCCTTATACACAGCCAGTCTGCAGGTCGACCATAG
TGACTGGATATGTTGTGTTTTACAGTATTATGTAGTCTGTTTTTTATGCAAAATCTAATTTAATATATTG
ATATTTATATCATTTTACGTTTCTCGTTCAGCTTTCTTGTACAAAGTGGTGATAACCTAGAGCTCGAATT
TCCCCGATCGTTCAAACATTTGGCAATAAAGTTTCTTAAGATTGAATCCTGTTGCCGGTCTTGCGATGAT
TATCATATAATTTCTGTTGAATTACGTTAAGCATGTAATAATTAACATGTAATGCATGACGTTATTTATG
AGATGGGTTTTTATGATTAGAGTCCCGCAATTATACATTTAATACGCGATAGAAAACAAAATATAGCGCG
CAAACTAGGATAAATTATCGCGCGCGGTGTCATCTATGTTACTAGATCGGGAATTGGTTCCGGAACCAAT
TCGTAATCATGGTCATAGCTGTTTCCTGTGTGAAATTGTTATCCGCTCACAATTCCACACAACATACGAG
CCGGAAGCATAAAGTGTAAAGCCTGGGGTGCCTAATGAGTGAGCTAACTCACATTAGGCTGAATTAGGCG
CGCCTATTTCTGAATTCCCGATCTAGTAACATAGATGACACCGCGCGCGATAATTTATCCTAGTTTGCGC
GCTATATTTTGTTTTCTATCGCGTATTAAATGTATAATTGCGGGACTCTAATCATAAAAACCCATCTCAT
AAATAACGTCATGCATTACATGTTAATTATTACATGCTTAACGTAATTCAACAGAAATTATATGATAATC
ATCGCAAGACCGGCAACAGGATTCAATCTTAAGAAACTTTATTGCCAAATGTTTGAACGATCGGGGATCA
TCCGGGTCTGTGGCGGGAACTCCACGAAAATATCCGAACGCAGCAAGATATCGCGGTGCATCTCGGTCTT
GCCTGGGCAGTCGCCGCCGACGCCGTTGATGTGGACGCCGGGCCCGATCATATTGTCGCTCAGGATCGTG
GCGTTGTGCTTGTCGGCCGTTGCTGTCGTAATGATATCGGCACCTTCGACCGCCTGTTCCGCAGAGATCC
CGTGGGCGAAGAACTCCAGCATGAGATCCCCGCGCTGGAGGATCATCCAGCCGGCGTCCCGGAAAACGAT
TCCGAAGCCCAACCTTTCATAGAAGGCGGCGGTGGAATCGAAATCTCGTGATGGCAGGTTGGGCGTCGCT
TGGTCGGTCATTTCGAACCCCAGAGTCCCGCTCAGAAGAACTCGTCAAGAAGGCGATAGAAGGCGATGCG
CTGCGAATCGGGAGCGGCGATACCGTAAAGCACGAGGAAGCGGTCAGCCCATTCGCCGCCAAGCTCTTCA
GCAATATCACGGGTAGCCAACGCTATGTCCTGATAGCGGTCCGCCACACCCAGCCGGCCACAGTCGATGA
ATCCAGAAAAGCGGCCATTTTCCACCATGATATTCGGCAAGCAGGCATCGCCATGGGTCACGACGAGATC
ATCGCCGTCGGGCATGCGCGCCTTGAGCCTGGCGAACAGTTCGGCTGGCGCGAGCCCCTGATGCTCTTCG
TCCAGATCATCCTGATCGACAAGACCGGCTTCCATCCGAGTACGTGCTCGCTCGATGCGATGTTTCGCTT
GGTGGTCGAATGGGCAGGTAGCCGGATCAAGCGTATGCAGCCGCCGCATTGCATCAGCCATGATGGATAC
TTTCTCGGCAGGAGCAAGGTGAGATGACAGGAGATCCTGCCCCGGCACTTCGCCCAATAGCAGCCAGTCC
CTTCCCGCTTCAGTGACAACGTCGAGCACAGCTGCGCAAGGAACGCCCGTCGTGGCCAGCCACGATAGCC
GCGCTGCCTCGTCCTGCAGTTCATTCAGGGCACCGGACAGGTCGGTCTTGACAAAAAGAACCGGGCGCCC
CTGCGCTGACAGCCGGAACACGGCGGCATCAGAGCAGCCGATTGTCTGTTGTGCCCAGTCATAGCCGAAT
AGCCTCTCCACCCAAGCGGCCGGAGAACCTGCGTGCAATCCATCTTGTTCAATCATGCGAAACGATCCAG
ATCCGGTGCAGATTATTTGGATTGAGAGTGAATATGAGACTCTAATTGGATACCGAGGGGAATTTATGGA
ACGTCAGTGGAGCATTTTTGACAAGAAATATTTGCTAGCTGATAGTGACCTTAGGCGACTTTTGAACGCG
CAATAATGGTTTCTGACGTATGTGCTTAGCTCATTAAACTCCAGAAACCCGCGGCTGAGTGGCTCCTTCA
ACGTTGCGGTTCTGTCAGTTCCAAACGTAAAACGGCTTGTCCCGCGTCATCGGCGGGGGTCATAACGTGA
CTCCCTTAATTCTCCGCTCATGATGAATTCAGAAATAAATTCAGCCTAATTCGGCGTTAATTCAGTACAT
TAAAAACGTCCGCAATGTGTTATTAAGTTGTCTAAGCGTCAATTTGTTTACACCACAATATATCCTGCCA
CCAGCCAGCCAACAGCTCCCCGACCGGCAGCTCGGCACAAAATCACCACTCGATACAGGCAGCCCATCAG
TCCGGGACGGCGTCAGCGGGAGAGCCGTTGTAAGGCGGCAGACTTTGCTCATGTTACCGATGCTATTCGG
AAGAACGGCAACTAAGCTGCCGGGTTTGAAACACGGATGATCTCGCGGAGGGTAGCATGTTGATTGTAAC
GATGACAGAGCGTTGCTGCCTGTGATCAATTCGGGCACGAACCCAGTGGACATAAGCCTGTTCGGTTCGT
AAGCTGTAATGCAAGTAGCGTATGCGCTCACGCAACTGGTCCAGAACCTTGACCGAACGCAGCGGTGGTA
ACGGCGCAGTGGCGGTTTTCATGGCTTGTTATGACTGTTTTTTTGGGGTACAGTCTATGCCTCGGGCATC
CAAGCAGCAAGCGCGTTACGCCGTGGGTCGATGTTTGATGTTATGGAGCAGCAACGATGTTACGCAGCAG
GGCAGTCGCCCTAAAACAAAGTTAAACATCATGGGGGAAGCGGTGATCGCCGAAGTATCGACTCAACTAT
CAGAGGTAGTTGGCGTCATCGAGCGCCATCTCGAACCGACGTTGCTGGCCGTACATTTGTACGGCTCCGC
AGTGGATGGCGGCCTGAAGCCACACAGTGATATTGATTTGCTGGTTACGGTGACCGTAAGGCTTGATGAA
ACAACGCGGCGAGCTTTGATCAACGACCTTTTGGAAACTTCGGCTTCCCCTGGAGAGAGCGAGATTCTCC
GCGCTGTAGAAGTCACCATTGTTGTGCACGACGACATCATTCCGTGGCGTTATCCAGCTAAGCGCGAACT
GCAATTTGGAGAATGGCAGCGCAATGACATTCTTGCAGGTATCTTCGAGCCAGCCACGATCGACATTGAT
CTGGCTATCTTGCTGACAAAAGCAAGAGAACATAGCGTTGCCTTGGTAGGTCCAGCGGCGGAGGAACTCT
TTGATCCGGTTCCTGAACAGGATCTATTTGAGGCGCTAAATGAAACCTTAACGCTATGGAACTCGCCGCC
CGACTGGGCTGGCGATGAGCGAAATGTAGTGCTTACGTTGTCCCGCATTTGGTACAGCGCAGTAACCGGC
AAAATCGCGCCGAAGGATGTCGCTGCCGACTGGGCAATGGAGCGCCTGCCGGCCCAGTATCAGCCCGTCA
TACTTGAAGCTAGACAGGCTTATCTTGGACAAGAAGAAGATCGCTTGGCCTCGCGCGCAGATCAGTTGGA
AGAATTTGTCCACTACGTGAAAGGCGAGATCACCAAGGTAGTCGGCAAATAATGTCTAGCTAGAAATTCG
TTCAAGCCGACGCCGCTTCGCGGCGCGGCTTAACTCAAGCGTTAGATGCACTAAGCACATAATTGCTCAC
AGCCAAACTATCAGGTCAAGTCTGCTTTTATTATTTTTAAGCGTGCATAATAAGCCCTACACAAATTGGG
AGATATATCATGCATGACCAAAATCCCTTAACGTGAGTTTTCGTTCCACTGAGCGTCAGACCCCGTAGAA
AAGATCAAAGGATCTTCTTGAGATCCTTTTTTTCTGCGCGTAATCTGCTGCTTGCAAACAAAAAAACCAC
CGCTACCAGCGGTGGTTTGTTTGCCGGATCAAGAGCTACCAACTCTTTTTCCGAAGGTAACTGGCTTCAG
CAGAGCGCAGATACCAAATACTGTCCTTCTAGTGTAGCCGTAGTTAGGCCACCACTTCAAGAACTCTGTA
GCACCGCCTACATACCTCGCTCTGCTAATCCTGTTACCAGTGGCTGCTGCCAGTGGCGATAAGTCGTGTC
TTACCGGGTTGGACTCAAGACGATAGTTACCGGATAAGGCGCAGCGGTCGGGCTGAACGGGGGGTTCGTG
CACACAGCCCAGCTTGGAGCGAACGACCTACACCGAACTGAGATACCTACAGCGTGAGCTATGAGAAAGC
GCCACGCTTCCCGAAGGGAGAAAGGCGGACAGGTATCCGGTAAGCGGCAGGGTCGGAACAGGAGAGCGCA
CGAGGGAGCTTCCAGGGGGAAACGCCTGGTATCTTTATAGTCCTGTCGGGTTTCGCCACCTCTGACTTGA
GCGTCGATTTTTGTGATGCTCGTCAGGGGGGCGGAGCCTATGGAAAAACGCCAGCAACGCGGCCTTTTTA
CGGTTCCTGGCCTTTTGCTGGCCTTTTGCTCACATGTTCTTTCCTGCGTTATCCCCTGATTCTGTGGATA
ACCGTATTACCGCCTTTGAGTGAGCTGATACCGCTCGCCGCAGCCGAACGACCGAGCGCAGCGAGTCAGT
GAGCGAGGAAGCGGAAGAGCGCCTGATGCGGTATTTTCTCCTTACGCATCTGTGCGGTATTTCACACCGC
ATATGGTGCACTCTCAGTACAATCTGCTCTGATGCCGCATAGTTAAGCCAGTATACACTCCGCTATCGCT
ACGTGACTGGGTCATGGCTGCGCCCCGACACCCGCCAACACCCGCTGACGCGCCCTGACGGGCTTGTCTG
CTCCCGGCATCCGCTTACAGACAAGCTGTGACCGTCTCCGGGAGCTGCATGTGTCAGAGGTTTTCACCGT
CATCACCGAAACGCGCGAGGCAGGGTGCCTTGATGTGGGCGCCGGCGGTCGAGTGGCGACGGCGCGGCTT
GTCCGCGCCCTGGTAGATTGCCTGGCCGTAGGCCAGCCATTTTTGAGCGGCCAGCGGCCGCGATAGGCCG
ACGCGAAGCGGCGGGGCGTAGGGAGCGCAGCGACCGAAGGGTAGGCGCTTTTTGCAGCTCTTCGGCTGTG
CGCTGGCCAGACAGTTATGCACAGGCCAGGCGGGTTTTAAGAGTTTTAATAAGTTTTAAAGAGTTTTAGG
CGGAAAAATCGCCTTTTTTCTCTTTTATATCAGTCACTTACATGTGTGACCGGTTCCCAATGTACGGCTT
TGGGTTCCCAATGTACGGGTTCCGGTTCCCAATGTACGGCTTTGGGTTCCCAATGTACGTGCTATCCACA
GGAAAGAGACCTTTTCGACCTTTTTCCCCTGCTAGGGCAATTTGCCCTAGCATCTGCTCCGTACATTAGG
AACCGGCGGATGCTTCGCCCTCGATCAGGTTGCGGTAGCGCATGACTAGGATCGGGCCAGCCTGCCCCGC
CTCCTCCTTCAAATCGTACTCCGGCAGGTCATTTGACCCGATCAGCTTGCGCACGGTGAAACAGAACTTC
TTGAACTCTCCGGCGCTGCCACTGCGTTCGTAGATCGTCTTGAACAACCATCTGGCTTCTGCCTTGCCTG
CGGCGCGGCGTGCCAGGCGGTAGAGAAAACGGCCGATGCCGGGATCGATCAAAAAGTAATCGGGGTGAAC
CGTCAGCACGTCCGGGTTCTTGCCTTCTGTGATCTCGCGGTACATCCAATCAGCTAGCTCGATCTCGATG
TACTCCGGCCGCCCGGTTTCGCTCTTTACGATCTTGTAGCGGCTAATCAAGGCTTCACCCTCGGATACCG
TCACCAGGCGGCCGTTCTTGGCCTTCTTCGTACGCTGCATGGCAACGTGCGTGGTGTTTAACCGAATGCA
GGTTTCTACCAGGTCGTCTTTCTGCTTTCCGCCATCGGCTCGCCGGCAGAACTTGAGTACGTCCGCAACG
TGTGGACGGAACACGCGGCCGGGCTTGTCTCCCTTCCCTTCCCGGTATCGGTTCATGGATTCGGTTAGAT
GGGAAACCGCCATCAGTACCAGGTCGTAATCCCACACACTGGCCATGCCGGCCGGCCCTGCGGAAACCTC
TACGTGCCCGTCTGGAAGCTCGTAGCGGATCACCTCGCCAGCTCGTCGGTCACGCTTCGACAGACGGAAA
ACGGCCACGTCCATGATGCTGCGACTATCGCGGGTGCCCACGTCATAGAGCATCGGAACGAAAAAATCTG
GTTGCTCGTCGCCCTTGGGCGGCTTCCTAATCGACGGCGCACCGGCTGCCGGCGGTTGCCGGGATTCTTT
GCGGATTCGATCAGCGGCCGCTTGCCACGATTCACCGGGGCGTGCTTCTGCCTCGATGCGTTGCCGCTGG
GCGGCCTGCGCGGCCTTCAACTTCTCCACCAGGTCATCACCCAGCGCCGCGCCGATTTGTACCGGGCCGG
ATGGTTTGCGACCGCTCACGCCGATTCCTCGGGCTTGGGGGTTCCAGTGCCATTGCAGGGCCGGCAGACA
ACCCAGCCGCTTACGCCTGGCCAACCGCCCGTTCCTCCACACATGGGGCATTCCACGGCGTCGGTGCCTG
GTTGTTCTTGATTTTCCATGCCGCCTCCTTTAGCCGCTAAAATTCATCTACTCATTTATTCATTTGCTCA
TTTACTCTGGTAGCTGCGCGATGTATTCAGATAGCAGCTCGGTAATGGTCTTGCCTTGGCGTACCGCGTA
CATCTTCAGCTTGGTGTGATCCTCCGCCGGCAACTGAAAGTTGACCCGCTTCATGGCTGGCGTGTCTGCC
AGGCTGGCCAACGTTGCAGCCTTGCTGCTGCGTGCGCTCGGACGGCCGGCACTTAGCGTGTTTGTGCTTT
TGCTCATTTTCTCTTTACCTCATTAACTCAAATGAGTTTTGATTTAATTTCAGCGGCCAGCGCCTGGACC
TCGCGGGCAGCGTCGCCCTCGGGTTCTGATTCAAGAACGGTTGTGCCGGCGGCGGCAGTGCCTGGGTAGC
TCACGCGCTGCGTGATACGGGACTCAAGAATGGGCAGCTCGTACCCGGCCAGCGCCTCGGCAACCTCACC
GCCGATGCGCGTGCCTTTGATCGCCCGCGACACGACAAAGGCCGCTTGTAGCCTTCCATCCGTGACCTCA
ATGCGCTGCTTAACCAGCTCCACCAGGTCGGCGGTGGCCCATATGTCGTAAGGGCTTGGCTGCACCGGAA
TCAGCACGAAGTCGGCTGCCTTGATCGCGGACACAGCCAAGTCCGCCGCCTGGGGCGCTCCGTCGATCAC
TACGAAGTCGCGCCGGCCGATGGCCTTCACGTCGCGGTCAATCGTCGGGCGGTCGATGCCGACAACGGTT
AGCGGTTGATCTTCCCGCACGGCCGCCCAATCGCGGGCACTGCCCTGGGGATCGGAATCGACTAACAGAA
CATCGGCCCCGGCGAGTTGCAGGGCGCGGGCTAGATGGGTTGCGATGGTCGTCTTGCCTGACCCGCCTTT
CTGGTTAAGTACAGCGATAACCTTCATGCGTTCCCCTTGCGTATTTGTTTATTTACTCATCGCATCATAT
ACGCAGCGACCGCATGACGCAAGCTGTTTTACTCAAATACACATCACCTTTTTAGACGGCGGCGCTCGGT
TTCTTCAGCGGCCAAGCTGGCCGGCCAGGCCGCCAGCTTGGCATCAGACAAACCGGCCAGGATTTCATGC
AGCCGCACGGTTGAGACGTGCGCGGGCGGCTCGAACACGTACCCGGCCGCGATCATCTCCGCCTCGATCT
CTTCGGTAATGAAAAACGGTTCGTCCTGGCCGTCCTGGTGCGGTTTCATGCTTGTTCCTCTTGGCGTTCA
TTCTCGGCGGCCGCCAGGGCGTCGGCCTCGGTCAATGCGTCCTCACGGAAGGCACCGCGCCGCCTGGCCT
CGGTGGGCGTCACTTCCTCGCTGCGCTCAAGTGCGCGGTACAGGGTCGAGCGATGCACGCCAAGCAGTGC
AGCCGCCTCTTTCACGGTGCGGCCTTCCTGGTCGATCAGCTCGCGGGCGTGCGCGATCTGTGCCGGGGTG
AGGGTAGGGCGGGGGCCAAACTTCACGCCTCGGGCCTTGGCGGCCTCGCGCCCGCTCCGGGTGCGGTCGA
TGATTAGGGAACGCTCGAACTCGGCAATGCCGGCGAACACGGTCAACACCATGCGGCCGGCCGGCGTGGT
GGTGTCGGCCCACGGCTCTGCCAGGCTACGCAGGCCCGCGCCGGCCTCCTGGATGCGCTCGGCAATGTCC
AGTAGGTCGCGGGTGCTGCGGGCCAGGCGGTCTAGCCTGGTCACTGTCACAACGTCGCCAGGGCGTAGGT
GGTCAAGCATCCTGGCCAGCTCCGGGCGGTCGCGCCTGGTGCCGGTGATCTTCTCGGAAAACAGCTTGGT
GCAGCCGGCCGCGTGCAGTTCGGCCCGTTGGTTGGTCAAGTCCTGGTCGTCGGTGCTGACGCGGGCATAG
CCCAGCAGGCCAGCGGCGGCGCTCTTGTTCATGGCGTAATGTCTCCGGTTCTAGTCGCAAGTATTCTACT
TTATGCGACTAAAACACGCGACAAGAAAACGCCAGGAAAAGGGCAGGGCGGCAGCCTGTCGCGTAACTTA
GGACTTGTGCGACATGTCGTTTTCAGAAGACGGCTGCACTGAACGTCAGAAGCCGACTGCACTATAGCAG
CGGAGGGGTTGGATCAAAGTACTTTGATCCCGAGGGGAACCCTGTGGTTGGCATGCACATACAAATGGAC
GAACGGATAAACCT
