>Addgene plasmid #74828 | pGWB442 | addgene partial sequence | sequence record 154122 | EXFP-internal-F 5'-ACGACGGCAACTACAAGACC-3'
CGCATCGAGCTGAAGGGCATCGACTTCAAGGAGGACGGCAACATCCTGGGGCACAAGCTGGAGTACAACT
ACAACAGCCACAACGTCTATATCATGGCCGACAAGCAGAAGAACGGCATCAAGGTGAACTTCAAGATCCG
CCACAACATCGAGGACGGCAGCGTGCAGCTCGCCGACCACTACCAGCAGAACACCCCCATCGGCGACGGC
CCCGTGCTGCTGCCCGACAACCACTACCTGAGCTACCAGTCCGCCCTGAGCAAAGACCCCAACGAGAAGC
GCGATCACATGGTCCTGCTGGAGTTCGTGACCGCCGCCGGGATCACTCTCGGCATGGACGAGCTGTACAA
GGCTGTTATCACAAGTTTGTACAAAAAAGCTGAACGAGAAACGTAAAATGATATAAATATCAATATATTA
AATTAGATTTTGCATAAAAAACAGACTACATAATACTGTAAAACACAACATATCCAGTC
